Addgene plasmid #18011: pcDNA3.1 FLIPglu-3.2mDelta13V
Depositing lab: Wolf Frommer. Depositing organization: Carnegie Institution for Science. Publication: Facilitative plasma membrane transporters function during ER transit. Takanaga H, Frommer WB. FASEB J. 2010 Aug . 24(8):2849-58. 10.1096/fj.09-146472 PubMed 20354141.
Backbone
  Vector backbone: pcDNA3.1(+)
  Backbone manufacturer: Invitrogen
  Backbone size w/o insert (bp): 5428
  Vector type: Mammalian Expression
  Selectable markers: Neomycin (select with G418)
Growth in bacteria
  Bacterial resistance: Ampicillin, 100 μg/mL
  Growth temperature: 37°C
  Growth strain: DH5alpha
  Copy number: High Copy
Gene/Insert
  Gene/Insert name: FLIPglu F16A S112A Delta13 (alt names: ECFP-mglB-Venus; Periplasmic glucose binding)
  Species: E. coli
  Insert size (bp): 2400
  Mutation: F16A, S112A in binding protein
  Tag / fusion protein: ECFP (N terminal on insert); Venus (C terminal on insert)
  Cloning method: Restriction Enzyme; 5′ cloning site HindIII (not destroyed); 3′ cloning site EcoRI (not destroyed)
  Sequencing primers: 5′ T7 Fwd
Terms and licenses: Academic/Nonprofit Terms; Industry Terms: Not Available to Industry
How to cite: pcDNA3.1 FLIPglu-3.2mDelta13V was a gift from Wolf Frommer (Addgene plasmid # 18011 ; http://n2t.net/addgene:18011 ; RRID:Addgene_18011)
