[The description below was written by a language model from this plasmid's Addgene catalogue record and pLannotate feature annotations shown in this document.]
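Description:
pcDNA3.1 FLIPglu-3.2mDelta13V is a mammalian expression plasmid built on the Invitrogen pcDNA3.1(+) backbone that encodes a genetically encoded FRET sensor for glucose. It is propagated in E. coli as a high-copy plasmid through a ColE1/pUC-type origin with ampicillin selection (AmpR under its own bla promoter), and it also carries an f1 origin for single-stranded DNA production. For selecting stably transfected mammalian cells, an SV40 early promoter drives the neomycin phosphotransferase gene, followed by an SV40 polyadenylation signal, giving G418 resistance.

The payload, an insert of about 2.4 kb cloned between HindIII and EcoRI, is a single open reading frame in which the E. coli periplasmic glucose/galactose-binding protein MglB is sandwiched between ECFP at the N terminus and the yellow fluorescent protein Venus at the C terminus. Sugar binding changes the conformation of MglB, which alters energy transfer between the cyan donor and yellow acceptor, so the emission ratio reports glucose concentration. The binding protein carries F16A and S112A substitutions. The "3.2m" in the name probably denotes an affinity in the millimolar range and "Delta13" a shortened variant, though the record defines neither term. Expression is driven by the CMV immediate-early enhancer and promoter and terminated by the bGH polyadenylation signal; a T7 promoter upstream of the insert serves as a sequencing primer site. The feature table also shows an attB2 site, a multiple cloning site fragment and a second, reverse-oriented T7 promoter downstream of Venus, apparently remnants of earlier cloning steps. Several short annotated fragments (HIV-1 LTR, ble, lacI) are probably incidental matches. The associated publication concerns plasma membrane transporter activity during ER transit, consistent with use for imaging glucose levels in live mammalian cells.
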