Features (pLannotate 1.2.2; 25 found; start..end, strand, type, name):
     28..80      -  misc_feature   bom (fragment): basis of mobility region from pBR322
    235..614     +  enhancer       CMV enhancer: human cytomegalovirus immediate early enhancer
    615..818     +  promoter       CMV promoter: human cytomegalovirus (CMV) immediate early promoter
    814..847     +  LTR            5' LTR (truncated) (fragment): truncated 5' long terminal repeat (LTR) from HIV-1
    863..881     +  promoter       T7 promoter: promoter for bacteriophage T7 RNA polymerase
    948..1628    +  CDS            Enhanced Cyan-Emitting GFP: Enhanced Cyan-Emitting GFP is a basic (constitutively fluorescent) cyan fluorescent protein published in 2002, derived from Aequorea victoria.
   1596..2543    +  CDS            mglB: DGAL_ECOLI - Experimental evidence at protein level: Swiss-Prot protein existence level 1. This protein is involved in the active transport of galactose and glucose. It plays a role in the chemotaxis towards the two sugars by interacting with the trg chemoreceptor. From Escherichia coli (strain K12).
   2547..3248    +  CDS            Venus: yellow fluorescent protein (YFP) with fast and efficient maturation (Nagai et al., 2002) mammalian codon-optimized
   3260..3284    -  protein_bind   attB2: mutant version of attB; recombination site for the Gateway® BP reaction BP Clonase™
   3312..3338    +  misc_feature   MCS (fragment): pBluescript multiple cloning site
   3347..3365    -  promoter       T7 promoter: promoter for bacteriophage T7 RNA polymerase
   3470..3694    +  polyA_signal   bGH poly(A) signal: bovine growth hormone polyadenylation signal
   3698..3719    +  promoter       SV40 promoter (fragment): SV40 enhancer and early promoter
   3740..4168    +  rep_origin     f1 ori (sequence partly withheld): f1 bacteriophage origin of replication; arrow indicates direction of (+) strand synthesis
   4182..4511    +  promoter       SV40 promoter: SV40 enhancer and early promoter
   4578..5369    +  CDS            neo: KKA2_KLEPN - Also known as kan, nptII. Experimental evidence at protein level: Swiss-Prot protein existence level 1. Resistance to kanamycin, neomycin, paromomycin, ribostamycin, butirosin and gentamicin B. From Klebsiella pneumoniae.
   5393..5551    +  CDS            ble (fragment): BLE_KLEPN - Experimental evidence at protein level: Swiss-Prot protein existence level 1. Binding protein with a strong affinity to the bleomycin family of antibiotics. Binds to CL990; an antimitotic-antibiotic compound. From Klebsiella pneumoniae.
   5546..5667    +  polyA_signal   SV40 poly(A) signal: SV40 polyadenylation signal
   5740..5756    -  protein_bind   lac operator: The lac repressor binds to the lac operator to inhibit transcription in E. coli. This inhibition can be relieved by adding lactose or isopropyl-β-D-thiogalactopyranoside (IPTG). lac repressor encoded by lacI
   5764..5794    -  promoter       lac promoter: promoter for the E. coli lac operon
   5809..5830    -  protein_bind   CAP binding site: CAP binding activates transcription in the presence of cAMP. E. coli catabolite activator protein
   5843..5935    -  CDS            lacI (fragment): lac repressor; lacI; The lac repressor binds to the lac operator to inhibit transcription in E. coli. This inhibition can be relieved by adding lactose or isopropyl-β-D-thiogalactopyranoside (IPTG).
   6118..6703    -  rep_origin     ori: high-copy-number ColE1/pMB1/pBR322/pUC origin of replication
   6874..7734    -  CDS            AmpR: β-lactamase; bla; confers resistance to ampicillin, carbenicillin, and related antibiotics
   7735..7839    -  promoter       AmpR promoter: bla
>Addgene plasmid #18011 | pcDNA3.1 FLIPglu-3.2mDelta13V | depositor full sequence | sequence record 8769 | Author sequence
GACGGATCGGGAGATCTCCCGATCCCCTATGGTGCACTCTCAGTACAATCTGCTCTGATGCCGCATAGTT
AAGCCAGTATCTGCTCCCTGCTTGTGTGTTGGAGGTCGCTGAGTAGTGCGCGAGCAAAATTTAAGCTACA
ACAAGGCAAGGCTTGACCGACAATTGCATGAAGAATCTGCTTAGGGTTAGGCGTTTTGCGCTGCTTCGCG
ATGTACGGGCCAGATATACGCGTTGACATTGATTATTGACTAGTTATTAATAGTAATCAATTACGGGGTC
ATTAGTTCATAGCCCATATATGGAGTTCCGCGTTACATAACTTACGGTAAATGGCCCGCCTGGCTGACCG
CCCAACGACCCCCGCCCATTGACGTCAATAATGACGTATGTTCCCATAGTAACGCCAATAGGGACTTTCC
ATTGACGTCAATGGGTGGAGTATTTACGGTAAACTGCCCACTTGGCAGTACATCAAGTGTATCATATGCC
AAGTACGCCCCCTATTGACGTCAATGACGGTAAATGGCCCGCCTGGCATTATGCCCAGTACATGACCTTA
TGGGACTTTCCTACTTGGCAGTACATCTACGTATTAGTCATCGCTATTACCATGGTGATGCGGTTTTGGC
AGTACATCAATGGGCGTGGATAGCGGTTTGACTCACGGGGATTTCCAAGTCTCCACCCCATTGACGTCAA
TGGGAGTTTGTTTTGGCACCAAAATCAACGGGACTTTCCAAAATGTCGTAACAACTCCGCCCCATTGACG
CAAATGGGCGGTAGGCGTGTACGGTGGGAGGTCTATATAAGCAGAGCTCTCTGGCTAACTAGAGAACCCA
CTGCTTACTGGCTTATCGAAATTAATACGACTCACTATAGGGAGACCCAAGCTGGCTAGCGTTTAAACTT
AAGCTTGGTACCGAGCTCGGATCCGGGCCGCATGGTGAGCAAGGGCGAGGAGCTGTTCACCGGGGTGGTG
CCCATCCTGGTCGAGCTGGACGGCGACGTAAACGGCCACAAGTTCAGCGTGTCCGGCGAGGGCGAGGGCG
ATGCCACCTACGGCAAGCTGACCCTGAAGTTCATCTGCACCACCGGCAAGCTGCCCGTGCCCTGGCCCAC
CCTCGTGACCACCCTGACCTGGGGCGTGCAGTGCTTCAGCCGCTACCCCGACCACATGAAGCAGCACGAC
TTCTTCAAGTCCGCCATGCCCGAAGGCTACGTCCAGGAGCGCACCATCTTCTTCAAGGACGACGGCAACT
ACAAGACCCGCGCCGAGGTGAAGTTCGAGGGCGACACCCTGGTGAACCGCATCGAGCTGAAGGGCATCGA
CTTCAAGGAGGACGGCAACATCCTGGGGCACAAGCTGGAGTACAACTACATCAGCCACAACGTCTATATC
ACCGCCGACAAGCAGAAGAACGGCATCAAGGCCAACTTCAAGATCCGCCACAACATCGAGGACGGCAGCG
TGCAGCTCGCCGACCACTACCAGCAGAACACCCCCATCGGCGACGGCCCCGTGCTGCTGCCCGACAACCA
CTACCTGAGCACCCAGTCCGCCCTGAGCAAAGACCCCAACGAGAAGCGCGATCACATGGTCCTGCTGGAG
TTCGTGACCGCCGCCGGGATCGCTGATACTCGCATTGGTGTAACAATCTATAAGTACGACGATAACGCGA
TGTCTGTAGTGCGCAAGGCTATTGAGCAAGATGCGAAAGCCGCGCCAGATGTTCAGCTGCTGATGAATGA
TTCTCAGAATGACCAGTCCAAGCAGAACGATCAGATCGACGTATTGCTGGCGAAAGGGGTGAAGGCACTG
GCAATCAACCTGGTTGACCCGGCAGCTGCGGGTACGGTGATTGAGAAAGCGCGTGGGCAAAACGTGCCGG
TGGTTTTCTTCAACAAAGAACCGTCTCGTAAGGCGCTGGATAGCTACGACAAAGCCTACTACGTTGGCAC
TGACGCGAAAGAGTCCGGCATTATTCAAGGCGATTTGATTGCTAAACACTGGGCGGCGAATCAGGGTTGG
GATCTGAACAAAGACGGTCAGATTCAGTTCGTACTGCTGAAAGGTGAACCGGGCCATCCGGATGCAGAAG
CACGTACCACTTACGTGATTAAAGAATTGAACGATAAAGGCATCAAAACTGAACAGTTACAGTTAGATAC
CGCAATGTGGGACACCGCTCAGGCGAAAGATAAGATGGACGCCTGGCTGTCTGGCCCGAACGCCAACAAA
ATCGAAGTGGTTATCGCCAACAACGATGCGATGGCAATGGGCGCGGTTGAAGCGCTGAAAGCACACAACA
AGTCCAGCATTCCGGTGTTTGGCGTCGATGCGCTGCCAGAAGCGCTGGCGCTGGTGAAATCCGGTGCACT
GGCGGGCACCGTACTGAACGATGCTAACAACCAGGCGAAAGCGACCTTTGATCTGGCGAAAAACCTGGCC
GATGGTAAAGGTGCGGCTGATGGCACCAACTGGAAAATCGACAACAAAGTGGTCCGCGTACCTTATGTTG
GCGTAGATAAAGACAACCTGGCTCTCGAGCTGTTCACCGGGGTGGTGCCCATCCTGGTCGAGCTGGACGG
CGACGTAAACGGCCACAAGTTCAGCGTGTCCGGCGAGGGCGAGGGCGATGCCACCTACGGCAAGCTGACC
CTGAAGCTGATCTGCACCACCGGCAAGCTGCCCGTGCCCTGGCCCACCCTCGTGACCACCCTGGGCTACG
GCCTGCAGTGCTTCGCCCGCTACCCCGACCACATGAAGCAGCACGACTTCTTCAAGTCCGCCATGCCCGA
AGGCTACGTCCAGGAGCGCACCATCTTCTTCAAGGACGACGGCAACTACAAGACCCGCGCCGAGGTGAAG
TTCGAGGGCGACACCCTGGTGAACCGCATCGAGCTGAAGGGCATCGACTTCAAGGAGGACGGCAACATCC
TGGGGCACAAGCTGGAGTACAACTACAACAGCCACAACGTCTATATCACCGCCGACAAGCAGAAGAACGG
CATCAAGGCCAACTTCAAGATCCGCCACAACATCGAGGACGGCGGCGTGCAGCTCGCCGACCACTACCAG
CAGAACACCCCCATCGGCGACGGCCCCGTGCTGCTGCCCGACAACCACTACCTGAGCTACCAGTCCGCCC
TGAGCAAAGACCCCAACGAGAAGCGCGATCACATGGTCCTGCTGGAGTTCGTGACCGCCGCCGGGATCAC
TCTCGGCATGGACGAGCTGTACAAGTAAAAGCTATCTAGACCCAGCTTTCTTGTACAAAGTGGTGTAGTT
AATTCATGATGGCCGCTGCAGGTCGACCTCGAGGGGGGGCCCGGTACCCAATTCGCCCTATAGTGAGTCG
TATTACGCGCGGATCCACTAGTCCAGTGTGGTGGAATTCTGCAGATATCCAGCACAGTGGCGGCCGCTCG
AGTCTAGAGGGCCCGTTTAAACCCGCTGATCAGCCTCGACTGTGCCTTCTAGTTGCCAGCCATCTGTTGT
TTGCCCCTCCCCCGTGCCTTCCTTGACCCTGGAAGGTGCCACTCCCACTGTCCTTTCCTAATAAAATGAG
GAAATTGCATCGCATTGTCTGAGTAGGTGTCATTCTATTCTGGGGGGTGGGGTGGGGCAGGACAGCAAGG
GGGAGGATTGGGAAGACAATAGCAGGCATGCTGGGGATGCGGTGGGCTCTATGGCTTCTGAGGCGGAAAG
AACCAGCTGGGGCTCTAGGGGGTATCCCC
[124 nt withheld, positions 3740-3863]
C
[91 nt withheld, positions 3865-3955]
A
[49 nt withheld, positions 3957-4005]
CCTTTGACGTTGGAGTCCACGTTCTTT
[37 nt withheld, positions 4033-4069]
ACCCTATCTCGGTCTATTCTTTTGATTTATAAGGGATTTTGCCGATTTCGGCCTATTGGTTAAAAAATGA
GCTGATTTAACAAAAATTTAACGCGAATTAATTCTGTGGAATGTGTGTCAGTTAGGGTGTGGAAAGTCCC
CAGGCTCCCCAGCAGGCAGAAGTATGCAAAGCATGCATCTCAATTAGTCAGCAACCAGGTGTGGAAAGTC
CCCAGGCTCCCCAGCAGGCAGAAGTATGCAAAGCATGCATCTCAATTAGTCAGCAACCATAGTCCCGCCC
CTAACTCCGCCCATCCCGCCCCTAACTCCGCCCAGTTCCGCCCATTCTCCGCCCCATGGCTGACTAATTT
TTTTTATTTATGCAGAGGCCGAGGCCGCCTCTGCCTCTGAGCTATTCCAGAAGTAGTGAGGAGGCTTTTT
TGGAGGCCTAGGCTTTTGCAAAAAGCTCCCGGGAGCTTGTATATCCATTTTCGGATCTGATCAAGAGACA
GGATGAGGATCGTTTCGCATGATTGAACAAGATGGATTGCACGCAGGTTCTCCGGCCGCTTGGGTGGAGA
GGCTATTCGGCTATGACTGGGCACAACAGACAATCGGCTGCTCTGATGCCGCCGTGTTCCGGCTGTCAGC
GCAGGGGCGCCCGGTTCTTTTTGTCAAGACCGACCTGTCCGGTGCCCTGAATGAACTGCAGGACGAGGCA
GCGCGGCTATCGTGGCTGGCCACGACGGGCGTTCCTTGCGCAGCTGTGCTCGACGTTGTCACTGAAGCGG
GAAGGGACTGGCTGCTATTGGGCGAAGTGCCGGGGCAGGATCTCCTGTCATCTCACCTTGCTCCTGCCGA
GAAAGTATCCATCATGGCTGATGCAATGCGGCGGCTGCATACGCTTGATCCGGCTACCTGCCCATTCGAC
CACCAAGCGAAACATCGCATCGAGCGAGCACGTACTCGGATGGAAGCCGGTCTTGTCGATCAGGATGATC
TGGACGAAGAGCATCAGGGGCTCGCGCCAGCCGAACTGTTCGCCAGGCTCAAGGCGCGCATGCCCGACGG
CGAGGATCTCGTCGTGACCCATGGCGATGCCTGCTTGCCGAATATCATGGTGGAAAATGGCCGCTTTTCT
GGATTCATCGACTGTGGCCGGCTGGGTGTGGCGGACCGCTATCAGGACATAGCGTTGGCTACCCGTGATA
TTGCTGAAGAGCTTGGCGGCGAATGGGCTGACCGCTTCCTCGTGCTTTACGGTATCGCCGCTCCCGATTC
GCAGCGCATCGCCTTCTATCGCCTTCTTGACGAGTTCTTCTGAGCGGGACTCTGGGGTTCGAAATGACCG
ACCAAGCGACGCCCAACCTGCCATCACGAGATTTCGATTCCACCGCCGCCTTCTATGAAAGGTTGGGCTT
CGGAATCGTTTTCCGGGACGCCGGCTGGATGATCCTCCAGCGCGGGGATCTCATGCTGGAGTTCTTCGCC
CACCCCAACTTGTTTATTGCAGCTTATAATGGTTACAAATAAAGCAATAGCATCACAAATTTCACAAATA
AAGCATTTTTTTCACTGCATTCTAGTTGTGGTTTGTCCAAACTCATCAATGTATCTTATCATGTCTGTAT
ACCGTCGACCTCTAGCTAGAGCTTGGCGTAATCATGGTCATAGCTGTTTCCTGTGTGAAATTGTTATCCG
CTCACAATTCCACACAACATACGAGCCGGAAGCATAAAGTGTAAAGCCTGGGGTGCCTAATGAGTGAGCT
AACTCACATTAATTGCGTTGCGCTCACTGCCCGCTTTCCAGTCGGGAAACCTGTCGTGCCAGCTGCATTA
ATGAATCGGCCAACGCGCGGGGAGAGGCGGTTTGCGTATTGGGCGCTCTTCCGCTTCCTCGCTCACTGAC
TCGCTGCGCTCGGTCGTTCGGCTGCGGCGAGCGGTATCAGCTCACTCAAAGGCGGTAATACGGTTATCCA
CAGAATCAGGGGATAACGCAGGAAAGAACATGTGAGCAAAAGGCCAGCAAAAGGCCAGGAACCGTAAAAA
GGCCGCGTTGCTGGCGTTTTTCCATAGGCTCCGCCCCCCTGACGAGCATCACAAAAATCGACGCTCAAGT
CAGAGGTGGCGAAACCCGACAGGACTATAAAGATACCAGGCGTTTCCCCCTGGAAGCTCCCTCGTGCGCT
CTCCTGTTCCGACCCTGCCGCTTACCGGATACCTGTCCGCCTTTCTCCCTTCGGGAAGCGTGGCGCTTTC
TCATAGCTCACGCTGTAGGTATCTCAGTTCGGTGTAGGTCGTTCGCTCCAAGCTGGGCTGTGTGCACGAA
CCCCCCGTTCAGCCCGACCGCTGCGCCTTATCCGGTAACTATCGTCTTGAGTCCAACCCGGTAAGACACG
ACTTATCGCCACTGGCAGCAGCCACTGGTAACAGGATTAGCAGAGCGAGGTATGTAGGCGGTGCTACAGA
GTTCTTGAAGTGGTGGCCTAACTACGGCTACACTAGAAGAACAGTATTTGGTATCTGCGCTCTGCTGAAG
CCAGTTACCTTCGGAAAAAGAGTTGGTAGCTCTTGATCCGGCAAACAAACCACCGCTGGTAGCGGTTTTT
TTGTTTGCAAGCAGCAGATTACGCGCAGAAAAAAAGGATCTCAAGAAGATCCTTTGATCTTTTCTACGGG
GTCTGACGCTCAGTGGAACGAAAACTCACGTTAAGGGATTTTGGTCATGAGATTATCAAAAAGGATCTTC
ACCTAGATCCTTTTAAATTAAAAATGAAGTTTTAAATCAATCTAAAGTATATATGAGTAAACTTGGTCTG
ACAGTTACCAATGCTTAATCAGTGAGGCACCTATCTCAGCGATCTGTCTATTTCGTTCATCCATAGTTGC
CTGACTCCCCGTCGTGTAGATAACTACGATACGGGAGGGCTTACCATCTGGCCCCAGTGCTGCAATGATA
CCGCGAGACCCACGCTCACCGGCTCCAGATTTATCAGCAATAAACCAGCCAGCCGGAAGGGCCGAGCGCA
GAAGTGGTCCTGCAACTTTATCCGCCTCCATCCAGTCTATTAATTGTTGCCGGGAAGCTAGAGTAAGTAG
TTCGCCAGTTAATAGTTTGCGCAACGTTGTTGCCATTGCTACAGGCATCGTGGTGTCACGCTCGTCGTTT
GGTATGGCTTCATTCAGCTCCGGTTCCCAACGATCAAGGCGAGTTACATGATCCCCCATGTTGTGCAAAA
AAGCGGTTAGCTCCTTCGGTCCTCCGATCGTTGTCAGAAGTAAGTTGGCCGCAGTGTTATCACTCATGGT
TATGGCAGCACTGCATAATTCTCTTACTGTCATGCCATCCGTAAGATGCTTTTCTGTGACTGGTGAGTAC
TCAACCAAGTCATTCTGAGAATAGTGTATGCGGCGACCGAGTTGCTCTTGCCCGGCGTCAATACGGGATA
ATACCGCGCCACATAGCAGAACTTTAAAAGTGCTCATCATTGGAAAACGTTCTTCGGGGCGAAAACTCTC
AAGGATCTTACCGCTGTTGAGATCCAGTTCGATGTAACCCACTCGTGCACCCAACTGATCTTCAGCATCT
TTTACTTTCACCAGCGTTTCTGGGTGAGCAAAAACAGGAAGGCAAAATGCCGCAAAAAAGGGAATAAGGG
CGACACGGAAATGTTGAATACTCATACTCTTCCTTTTTCAATATTATTGAAGCATTTATCAGGGTTATTG
TCTCATGAGCGGATACATATTTGAATGTATTTAGAAAAATAAACAAATAGGGGTTCCGCGCACATTTCCC
CGAAAAGTGCCACCTGACGTC
