>Addgene plasmid #18011 | pcDNA3.1 FLIPglu-3.2mDelta13V | addgene partial sequence | sequence record 23952 | 18011 with FLIPglu (ggcgtccatcttatctttcg)
AGGCATGCGGTACTACTGTAACTGTTCAGTTTTGATGCCTTTATCGTTCAATTCTTTAATCACGTAAGTG
GTACGTGCTTCTGCATCCGGATGGCCCGGTTCACCTTTCAGCAGTACGAACTGAATCTGACCGTCTTTGT
TCAGATCCCAACCCTGATTCGCCGCCCAGTGTTTAGCAATCAAATCGCCTTGAATAATGCCGGACTCTTT
GGCGTCAGTGCCAACGTAGTAGGCTTTGTCGTAGCTATCCAGCGCCTTACGAGACGGTTCTTTGTTGAAG
AAAACCACCGGCACGTTTTGCCCACGCGCTTTCTCAATCACCGTACCCGCAGCTGCCGGGTCAACCAGGT
TGATTGCCAGTGCCTTCACCCCTTTCGCCAGCAATACGTCGATCTGATCGTTCTGCTTGGACTGGTCATT
CTGAGAATCATTCATCAGCAGCTGAACATCTGGCGCGGCTTTCGCATCTTGCTCAATAGCCTTGCGCACT
ACAGACATCGCGTTATCGTCGTACTTATAGATTGTTACACCAATGCGAGTATCAGCGATCCCGGCGGCGG
TCACGAACTCCAGCAGGACCATGTGATCGCGCTTCTCGTTGGGGTCTTTGCTCAGGGCGGACTGGGTGCT
CAGGTAGTGGTTGTCGGGCAGCAGCACGGGGCCGTCGCCGATGGGGGTGTTCTGCTGGTAGTGGTCGGCG
AGCTGCACGCTGCCGNTCCCTCGATGTTGTGGCGGAATCTTGAAGTTGGGCCTTGATGCCGTTTCNTCTG
CTNGTCGGCGGGGA
